>Addgene plasmid #66245 | CCR8-Tango | depositor partial sequence | sequence record 113103 | empty Tango
GACGGATCGGGAGATCTCCCGATCCCCTATGGTGCACTCTCAGTACAATCTGCTCTGATGCCGCATAGTT
AAGCCAGTATCTGCTCCCTGCTTGTGTGTTGGAGGTCGCTGAGTAGTGCGCGAGCAAAATTTAAGCTACA
ACAAGGCAAGGCTTGACCGACAATTGCATGAAGAATCTGCTTAGGGTTAGGCGTTTTGCGCTGCTTCGCG
ATGTACGGGCCAGATATACGCGTTGACATTGATTATTGACTAGTTATTAATAGTAATCAATTACGGGGTC
ATTAGTTCATAGCCCATATATGGAGTTCCGCGTTACATAACTTACGGTAAATGGCCCGCCTGGCTGACCG
CCCAACGACCCCCGCCCATTGACGTCAATAATGACGTATGTTCCCATAGTAACGCCAATAGGGACTTTCC
ATTGACGTCAATGGGTGGAGTATTTACGGTAAACTGCCCACTTGGCAGTACATCAAGTGTATCATATGCC
AAGTACGCCCCCTATTGACGTCAATGACGGTAAATGGCCCGCCTGGCATTATGCCCAGTACATGACCTTA
TGGGACTTTCCTACTTGGCAGTACATCTACGTATTAGTCATCGCTATTACCATGGTGATGCGGTTTTGGC
AGTACATCAATGGGCGTGGATAGCGGTTTGACTCACGGGGATTTCCAAGTCTCCACCCCATTGACGTCAA
TGGGAGTTTGTTTTGGCACCAAAATCAACGGGACTTTCCAAAATGTCGTAACAACTCCGCCCCATTGACG
CAAATGGGCGGTAGGCGTGTACGGTGGGAGGTCTATATAAGCAGAGCTCTCTGGCTAACTAGAGAACCCA
CTGCTTACTGGCTTATCGAAATTAATACGACTCACTATAGGGAGACCCAAGCTGGCTAGCGTTTAAACTT
AAGCTTGGTACCGAGCTCGGATCCACTAGTCCAGTGTGGTGGAATTCTGCAGATATCCAGCACAGTGGCG
GCCGCGCCACCATGAAGACGATCATCGCCCTGAGCTACATCTTCTGCCTGGTATTCGCCGACTACAAGGA
CGATGATGACGCCAGCATCGATACCGGTGGACGCACCCCACCCAGCCTGGGTCCCCAAGATGAGTCCTGC
ACCACCGCCAGCTCCTCCCTGGCCAAGGACACTTCATCGACCGGTGAGAACCTGTACTTCCAGCTAAGAT
TAGATAAAAGTAAAGTGATTAACAGCGCATTAGAGCTGCTTAATGAGGTCGGAATCGAAGGTTTAACAAC
CCGTAAACTCGCCCAGAAGCTAGGTGTAGAGCAGCCTACATTGTATTGGCATGTAAAAAATAAGCGGGCT
TTGCTCGACGCCTTAGCCATTGAGATGTTAGATAGGCACCATACTCACTTTTGCCCTTTAGAAGGGGAAA
GCTGGCAAGATTTTTTACGTAATAACGCTAAAAGTTTTAGATGTGCTTTACTAAGTCATCGCGATGGAGC
AAAAGTACATTTAGGTACACGGCCTACAGAAAAACAGTATGAAACTCTCGAAAATCAATTAGCCTTTTTA
TGCCAACAAGGTTTTTCACTAGAGAATGCATTATATGCACTCAGCGCTGTGGGGCATTTTACTTTAGGTT
GCGTATTGGAAGATCAAGAGCATCAAGTCGCTAAAGAAGAAAGGGAAACACCTACTACTGATAGTATGCC
GCCATTATTACGACAAGCTATCGAATTATTTGATCACCAAGGTGCAGAGCCAGCCTTCTTATTCGGCCTT
GAATTGATCATATGCGGATTAGAAAAACAACTTAAATGTGAAAGTGGGTCCGCGTACAGCCGCGCGCGTA
CGAAAAACAATTACGGGTCTACCATCGAGGGCCTGCTCGATCTCCCGGACGACGACGCCCCCGAAGAGGC
GGGGCTGGCGGCTCCGCGCCTGTCCTTTCTCCCCGCGGGACACACGCGCAGACTGTCGACGGCCCCCCCG
ACCGATGTCAGCCTGGGGGACGAGCTCCACTTAGACGGCGAGGACGTGGCGATGGCGCATGCCGACGCGC
TAGACGATTTCGATCTGGACATGTTGGGGGACGGGGATTCCCCGGGTCCGGGATTTACCCCCCACGACTC
CGCCCCCTACGGCGCTCTGGATATGGCCGACTTCGAGTTTGAGCAGATGTTTACCGATGCCCTTGGAATT
GACGAGTACGGTGGGTAGCTCGAGTCTAGAGGGCCCGTTTAAACCCGCTGATCAGCCTCGACTGTGCCTT
CTAGTTGCCAGCCATCTGTTGTTTGCCCCTCCCCCGTGCCTTCCTTGACCCTGGAAGGTGCCACTCCCAC
TGTCCTTTCCTAATAAAATGAGGAAATTGCATCGCATTGTCTGAGTAGGTGTCATTCTATTCTGGGGGGT
GGGGTGGGGCAGGACAGCAAGGGGGAGGATTGGGAAGACAATAGCAGGCATGCTGGGGATGCGGTGGGCT
CTATGGCTTCTGAGGCGGAAAGAACCAGCTGGGGCTCTAGGGGGTATCCCC
[124 nt withheld, positions 2502-2625]
C
[91 nt withheld, positions 2627-2717]
A
[49 nt withheld, positions 2719-2767]
CCTTTGACGTTGGAGTCCACGTTCTTT
[37 nt withheld, positions 2795-2831]
ACCCTATCTCGGTCTATTCTTTTGATTTATAAGGGATTTTGCCGATTTCGGCCTATTGGTTAAAAAATGA
GCTGATTTAACAAAAATTTAACGCGAATTAATTCTGTGGAATGTGTGTCAGTTAGGGTGTGGAAAGTCCC
CAGGCTCCCCAGCAGGCAGAAGTATGCAAAGCATGCATCTCAATTAGTCAGCAACCAGGTGTGGAAAGTC
CCCAGGCTCCCCAGCAGGCAGAAGTATGCAAAGCATGCATCTCAATTAGTCAGCAACCATAGTCCCGCCC
CTAACTCCGCCCATCCCGCCCCTAACTCCGCCCAGTTCCGCCCATTCTCCGCCCCATGGCTGACTAATTT
TTTTTATTTATGCAGAGGCCGAGGCCGCCTCTGCCTCTGAGCTATTCCAGAAGTAGTGAGGAGGCTTTTT
TGGAGGCCTAGGCTTTTGCAAAAAGCTCCCGGGAGCTTGTATATCCATTTTCGGATCTGATCAAGAGACA
GGATGAGGATCGTTTCGCATGATTGAACAAGATGGATTGCACGCAGGTTCTCCGGCCGCTTGGGTGGAGA
GGCTATTCGGCTATGACTGGGCACAACAGACAATCGGCTGCTCTGATGCCGCCGTGTTCCGGCTGTCAGC
GCAGGGGCGCCCGGTTCTTTTTGTCAAGACCGACCTGTCCGGTGCCCTGAATGAACTGCAGGACGAGGCA
GCGCGGCTATCGTGGCTGGCCACGACGGGCGTTCCTTGCGCAGCTGTGCTCGACGTTGTCACTGAAGCGG
GAAGGGACTGGCTGCTATTGGGCGAAGTGCCGGGGCAGGATCTCCTGTCATCTCACCTTGCTCCTGCCGA
GAAAGTATCCATCATGGCTGATGCAATGCGGCGGCTGCATACGCTTGATCCGGCTACCTGCCCATTCGAC
CACCAAGCGAAACATCGCATCGAGCGAGCACGTACTCGGATGGAAGCCGGTCTTGTCGATCAGGATGATC
TGGACGAAGAGCATCAGGGGCTCGCGCCAGCCGAACTGTTCGCCAGGCTCAAGGCGCGCATGCCCGACGG
CGAGGATCTCGTCGTGACCCATGGCGATGCCTGCTTGCCGAATATCATGGTGGAAAATGGCCGCTTTTCT
GGATTCATCGACTGTGGCCGGCTGGGTGTGGCGGACCGCTATCAGGACATAGCGTTGGCTACCCGTGATA
TTGCTGAAGAGCTTGGCGGCGAATGGGCTGACCGCTTCCTCGTGCTTTACGGTATCGCCGCTCCCGATTC
GCAGCGCATCGCCTTCTATCGCCTTCTTGACGAGTTCTTCTGAGCGGGACTCTGGGGTTCGAAATGACCG
ACCAAGCGACGCCCAACCTGCCATCACGAGATTTCGATTCCACCGCCGCCTTCTATGAAAGGTTGGGCTT
CGGAATCGTTTTCCGGGACGCCGGCTGGATGATCCTCCAGCGCGGGGATCTCATGCTGGAGTTCTTCGCC
CACCCCAACTTGTTTATTGCAGCTTATAATGGTTACAAATAAAGCAATAGCATCACAAATTTCACAAATA
AAGCATTTTTTTCACTGCATTCTAGTTGTGGTTTGTCCAAACTCATCAATGTATCTTATCATGTCTGTAT
ACCGTCGACCTCTAGCTAGAGCTTGGCGTAATCATGGTCATAGCTGTTTCCTGTGTGAAATTGTTATCCG
CTCACAATTCCACACAACATACGAGCCGGAAGCATAAAGTGTAAAGCCTGGGGTGCCTAATGAGTGAGCT
AACTCACATTAATTGCGTTGCGCTCACTGCCCGCTTTCCAGTCGGGAAACCTGTCGTGCCAGCTGCATTA
ATGAATCGGCCAACGCGCGGGGAGAGGCGGTTTGCGTATTGGGCGCTCTTCCGCTTCCTCGCTCACTGAC
TCGCTGCGCTCGGTCGTTCGGCTGCGGCGAGCGGTATCAGCTCACTCAAAGGCGGTAATACGGTTATCCA
CAGAATCAGGGGATAACGCAGGAAAGAACATGTGAGCAAAAGGCCAGCAAAAGGCCAGGAACCGTAAAAA
GGCCGCGTTGCTGGCGTTTTTCCATAGGCTCCGCCCCCCTGACGAGCATCACAAAAATCGACGCTCAAGT
CAGAGGTGGCGAAACCCGACAGGACTATAAAGATACCAGGCGTTTCCCCCTGGAAGCTCCCTCGTGCGCT
CTCCTGTTCCGACCCTGCCGCTTACCGGATACCTGTCCGCCTTTCTCCCTTCGGGAAGCGTGGCGCTTTC
TCATAGCTCACGCTGTAGGTATCTCAGTTCGGTGTAGGTCGTTCGCTCCAAGCTGGGCTGTGTGCACGAA
CCCCCCGTTCAGCCCGACCGCTGCGCCTTATCCGGTAACTATCGTCTTGAGTCCAACCCGGTAAGACACG
ACTTATCGCCACTGGCAGCAGCCACTGGTAACAGGATTAGCAGAGCGAGGTATGTAGGCGGTGCTACAGA
GTTCTTGAAGTGGTGGCCTAACTACGGCTACACTAGAAGAACAGTATTTGGTATCTGCGCTCTGCTGAAG
CCAGTTACCTTCGGAAAAAGAGTTGGTAGCTCTTGATCCGGCAAACAAACCACCGCTGGTAGCGGTTTTT
TTGTTTGCAAGCAGCAGATTACGCGCAGAAAAAAAGGATCTCAAGAAGATCCTTTGATCTTTTCTACGGG
GTCTGACGCTCAGTGGAACGAAAACTCACGTTAAGGGATTTTGGTCATGAGATTATCAAAAAGGATCTTC
ACCTAGATCCTTTTAAATTAAAAATGAAGTTTTAAATCAATCTAAAGTATATATGAGTAAACTTGGTCTG
ACAGTTACCAATGCTTAATCAGTGAGGCACCTATCTCAGCGATCTGTCTATTTCGTTCATCCATAGTTGC
CTGACTCCCCGTCGTGTAGATAACTACGATACGGGAGGGCTTACCATCTGGCCCCAGTGCTGCAATGATA
CCGCGAGACCCACGCTCACCGGCTCCAGATTTATCAGCAATAAACCAGCCAGCCGGAAGGGCCGAGCGCA
GAAGTGGTCCTGCAACTTTATCCGCCTCCATCCAGTCTATTAATTGTTGCCGGGAAGCTAGAGTAAGTAG
TTCGCCAGTTAATAGTTTGCGCAACGTTGTTGCCATTGCTACAGGCATCGTGGTGTCACGCTCGTCGTTT
GGTATGGCTTCATTCAGCTCCGGTTCCCAACGATCAAGGCGAGTTACATGATCCCCCATGTTGTGCAAAA
AAGCGGTTAGCTCCTTCGGTCCTCCGATCGTTGTCAGAAGTAAGTTGGCCGCAGTGTTATCACTCATGGT
TATGGCAGCACTGCATAATTCTCTTACTGTCATGCCATCCGTAAGATGCTTTTCTGTGACTGGTGAGTAC
TCAACCAAGTCATTCTGAGAATAGTGTATGCGGCGACCGAGTTGCTCTTGCCCGGCGTCAATACGGGATA
ATACCGCGCCACATAGCAGAACTTTAAAAGTGCTCATCATTGGAAAACGTTCTTCGGGGCGAAAACTCTC
AAGGATCTTACCGCTGTTGAGATCCAGTTCGATGTAACCCACTCGTGCACCCAACTGATCTTCAGCATCT
TTTACTTTCACCAGCGTTTCTGGGTGAGCAAAAACAGGAAGGCAAAATGCCGCAAAAAAGGGAATAAGGG
CGACACGGAAATGTTGAATACTCATACTCTTCCTTTTTCAATATTATTGAAGCATTTATCAGGGTTATTG
TCTCATGAGCGGATACATATTTGAATGTATTTAGAAAAATAAACAAATAGGGGTTCCGCGCACATTTCCC
CGAAAAGTGCCACCTGACGTC
