>Addgene plasmid #66245 | CCR8-Tango | depositor partial sequence | sequence record 113104 | CCR8
ATGGACTATACTCTCGACCTGTCAGTGACGACTGTAACAGACTATTATTACCCCGACATCTTCAGCAGCC
CTTGTGACGCTGAGTTGATTCAAACTAACGGCAAACTTCTGTTGGCAGTTTTCTACTGCCTGCTGTTCGT
GTTCAGCCTGCTGGGCAACAGCTTGGTGATACTGGTGCTGGTAGTGTGCAAAAAACTCAGGAGTATTACC
GATGTGTATCTGCTGAACCTGGCCCTGAGCGATCTGTTGTTTGTCTTTAGTTTCCCGTTCCAGACATACT
ACCTGCTCGATCAGTGGGTATTCGGGACCGTAATGTGCAAGGTCGTGTCCGGCTTTTACTATATCGGATT
CTATTCTTCCATGTTCTTCATCACGCTGATGTCAGTGGATAGGTACCTGGCCGTAGTCCATGCCGTTTAC
GCTCTGAAGGTCAGAACTATCCGCATGGGGACAACACTTTGCCTGGCCGTCTGGTTGACCGCTATTATGG
CGACCATCCCGCTTCTGGTGTTTTACCAGGTTGCAAGTGAGGACGGAGTGCTTCAGTGCTACAGTTTTTA
TAATCAACAGACTCTCAAGTGGAAGATCTTTACCAACTTCAAGATGAACATTCTCGGCCTCCTGATTCCT
TTCACTATCTTTATGTTTTGCTACATTAAGATTCTGCACCAACTGAAACGCTGCCAGAATCATAATAAGA
CCAAGGCTATCAGGTTGGTGCTGATTGTCGTGATAGCCTCACTGTTGTTCTGGGTGCCTTTCAACGTAGT
GCTGTTCTTGACAAGCCTGCATTCAATGCATATTTTGGATGGCTGTAGCATTTCACAGCAGTTGACTTAC
GCTACACACGTGACCGAGATTATTAGTTTTACACATTGCTGCGTGAACCCTGTGATCTATGCATTTGTGG
GCGAGAAATTCAAAAAACACCTCAGCGAGATTTTTCAAAAGTCTTGTTCACAGATCTTCAACTATCTGGG
GAGGCAGATGCCCAGAGAAAGTTGTGAAAAGTCAAGCAGTTGCCAGCAGCACAGTAGCAGATCTAGTTCC
GTTGATTACATTCTG
