>Addgene plasmid #66245 | CCR8-Tango | addgene partial sequence | sequence record 117355 | CMV-F 5'-CGCAAATGGGCGGTAGGCGTG-3'
TCTCTGGCTAACTAGAGAACCCACTGCTTACTGGCTTATCGAAATTAATACGACTCACTATAGGGAGACC
CAAGCTGGCTAGCGTTTAAACTTAAGCTTGGTACCGAGCTCGGATCCACTAGTCCAGTGTGGTGGAATTC
TGCAGATATCCAGCACAGTGGCGGCCGCGCCACCATGAAGACGATCATCGCCCTGAGCTACATCTTCTGC
CTGGTATTCGCCGACTACAAGGACGATGATGACGCCAGCATCGATATGGACTATACTCTCGACCTGTCAG
TGACGACTGTAACAGACTATTATTACCCCGACATCTTCAGCAGCCCTTGTGACGCTGAGTTGATTCAAAC
TAACGGCAAACTTCTGTTGGCAGTTTTCTACTGCCTGCTGTTCGTGTTCAGCCTGCTGGGCAACAGCTTG
GTGATACTGGTGCTGGTAGTGTGCAAAAAACTCAGGAGTATTACCGATGTGTATCTGCTGAACCTGGCCC
TGAGCGATCTGTTGTTTGTCTTTAGTTTCCCGTTCCAGACATACTACCTGCTCGATCAGTGGGTATTCGG
GACCGTAATGTGCAAGGTCGTGTCCGGCTTTTACTATATCGGATTCTATTCTTCCATGTTCTTCATCACG
CTGATGTCAGTGGATAGGTACCTGGCCGTAGTCCATGCCGTTTACGCTCTGAAGGTCAGAACTATCCGCA
TGGGGACAACACTTTGCCTGGCCGTCTGGTTGACCGCTATTATGGCGACCATCCCGCTTCTGGTGTTTTA
CCAGGTTGCAAGTGAGGACGGAGTGCTTCAGTGCTACAGTTTTTATAATCAACAGACTCTCAAGTGGAAG
ATCTTTACCAACTTCAAGATGAACATTCTCGGCCTCC
