>Addgene plasmid #66245 | CCR8-Tango | addgene partial sequence | sequence record 119793 | Tet-R 5'-GGCGAGTTTACGGGTTGTTA-3'
CTCTAATGCGCTGTTAATCACTTTACTTTTATCTAATCTTAGCTGGAAGTACAGGCTCTCACCGGTCGAT
GAAGTGTCCTTGGCCAGGGAGGAGCTGGCGGTGGTGCAGGACTCATCTTGGGGACCCAGGCTGGGTGGGG
TGCGTCCACCGGTATCGATCAGAATGTAATCAACGGAACTAGATCTGCTACTGTGCTGCTGGCAACTGCT
TGACTTTTCACAACTTTCTCTGGGCATCTGCCTCCCCAGATAGTTGAAGATCTGTGAACAAGACTTTTGA
AAAATCTCGCTGAGGTGTTTTTTGAATTTCTCGCCCACAAATGCATAGATCACAGGGTTCACGCAGCAAT
GTGTAAAACTAATAATCTCGGTCACGTGTGTAGCGTAAGTCAACTGCTGTGAAATGCTACAGCCATCCAA
AATATGCATTGAATGCAGGCTTGTCAAGAACAGCACTACGTTGAAAGGCACCCAGAACAACAGTGAGGCT
ATCACGACAATCAGCACCAACCTGATAGCCTTGGTCTTATTATGATTCTGGCAGCGTTTCAGTTGGTGCA
GAATCTTAATGTAGCAAAACATAAAGATAGTGAAAGGAATCAGGAGGCCGAGAATGTTCATCTTGAAGTT
GGTAAAGATCTTCCACTTGAGAGTCTGTTGATTATAAAAACTGTAGCACTGAAGCACTCCGTCCTCACTT
GCAACCTGGTAAAACACCAGAAGCGGGATGGTCGCCATAATAGCGGTCAACCAGACGGCCAGGCAAAGTG
TTGTCCCCATGCGGATAGTTCTGACCTTCAGAGCGTAAACGGCATGGACTACGGCCAGGTACCTATCCAC
TGACATCAGCGTGATGAAGAACATGGAAGAATA
