[The description below was written by a language model from this plasmid's Addgene catalogue record.]
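Description:
CCR8-Tango is a mammalian expression plasmid from the PRESTO-Tango collection, a set of G protein-coupled receptor constructs built for parallel screening of receptor activation through a transcriptional readout. It is based on an "empty Tango" backbone that was itself derived from pcDNA3.1(+). The plasmid is propagated at high copy in E. coli under ampicillin selection. It also carries a neomycin resistance marker, so transfected mammalian cells can be selected with G418.

The insert is the human chemokine receptor CCR8 (about 1.1 kb), cloned by restriction digestion and expressed from the CMV promoter. A FLAG epitope supplied by the backbone sits at the receptor's N terminus and can be used for detection. The depositor comments show that a tTA (tetracycline transactivator) sequence lies downstream of the receptor. This fits the Tango principle given in the stated purpose, in which arrestin translocation to the activated receptor leads to transcriptional activation. In the general form of this assay, recruited arrestin carries a protease that releases the transactivator from the receptor fusion, and the freed transactivator then drives a reporter gene. The record does not list the cleavage site, any other fusion modules, or the reporter cell line, and no feature table is provided.

The depositor notes that most vectors in the series carry an XbaI site rather than the nominal XhoI site downstream of tTA, so the 3′ junction should be confirmed by sequencing before any digest that relies on it. The plasmid was produced under a program that develops tools for understudied druggable proteins. It is typically used to profile ligands for agonist or antagonist activity at CCR8 independently of G protein coupling.
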