Addgene plasmid #66245: CCR8-Tango
Purpose: Expression of G protein-coupled receptors for PRESTO-Tango: parallel receptorome expression and screening via transcriptional output, with transcriptional activation following arrestin translocation
Depositing lab: Bryan Roth. Depositing organization: University of North Carolina at Chapel Hill. Publication: PRESTO-Tango as an open-source resource for interrogation of the druggable human GPCRome. Kroeze WK, Sassano MF, Huang XP, Lansu K, McCorvy JD, Giguere PM, Sciaky N, Roth BL. Nat Struct Mol Biol. 2015 May;22(5):362-9. doi: 10.1038/nsmb.3014. Epub 2015 Apr 20. PubMed 25895059.
Backbone
  Vector backbone: empty Tango
  Backbone size w/o insert (bp): 6632
  Vector type: Mammalian Expression
  Selectable markers: Neomycin (select with G418)
Growth in bacteria
  Bacterial resistance: Ampicillin, 100 μg/mL
  Growth temperature: 37°C
  Growth strain: DH5alpha
  Copy number: High Copy
Gene/Insert
  Gene/Insert name: CCR8
  Species: H. sapiens (human)
  Insert size (bp): 1065
  Entrez Gene: CCR8 (a.k.a. CC-CKR-8, CCR-8, CDw198, CKRL1, CMKBR8, CMKBRL2, CY6, GPRCY6, TER1)
  Promoter: CMV
  Tag / fusion protein: FLAG (N terminal on backbone)
  Cloning method: Restriction Enzyme; 5′ cloning site NotI (not destroyed); 3′ cloning site XhoI (unknown if destroyed)
  Sequencing primers: 5′ CMV-F; 3′ Tet-R
Terms and licenses: Academic/Nonprofit Terms; Industry Terms: Not Available to Industry
Depositor comments: Please note: Most of the PRESTO-Tango vectors do not contain the XhoI cut site downstream of the tTA sequence and instead carry an XbaI site. If you need to perform an XhoI digest we recommend sequencing with a forward primer at the C-terminus of tTA to determine which of the two sites is present. Suggested primer: 5-gagctccacttagacggcgagg-3. Original backbone was pcDNA3.1(+). These plasmids were generated as part of the Illuminating the Druggable Genome (IDG) program sponsored by the NIH Common Fund. The goal of this program is to identify, gather, and distribute information and resources for proteins that currently are not well-studied yet belong to commonly drug-targeted protein families: protein kinases, non-olfactory G-protein coupled receptors (GPCRs), and ion channels. The IDG program is designed to develop fundamental research tools for understudied proteins, elucidate their function, and disseminate the IDG-related resources and data to the greater scientific community.
How to cite: CCR8-Tango was a gift from Bryan Roth (Addgene plasmid # 66245 ; http://n2t.net/addgene:66245 ; RRID:Addgene_66245)
